>Addgene plasmid #18001 | GFP-Bcl2-Maob | addgene partial sequence | sequence record 23822 | 18001 with SV40pA-R
AACAGTTTAACAACAACAATTGCATTCATTTTATGTTTCAGGTTCAGGGGGAGGTGTGGGAGGTTTTTTA
AAGCAAGTAAAACCTCTACAAATGTGGTATGGCTGATTATGATCAGTTATCTAGATCCGGTGGATCCCGG
GCCCGCGGTACCGTCGAGTTAGACTCTCACAAGTAGCCCCCTTTTGTGGGCCAGGAAGCCAAGAGCCGTT
GCTGAAAAGATGGTGGTCAATCCAATCAGCCTGAGCAGAGTCTTCAGAGACAGCCAGGAGAAATCAAACA
GAGGCCGCATGCTGGGGCCGTACAGTTCCACAAAGGCATCCCAGCCTCCGTTATCCTGGATCCAGGTGTG
CAGGTGCCGGTTCAGGTACTCAGTCATCCACAGGGCGATGTTGTCCACCAGGGGCGACATCTCCCGGTTG
ACGCTCTCCACACACATGACCCCACCGAACTCAAAGAAGGCCACAATCCTCCCCCAGTTCACCCCGTCCC
TGAAGAGCTCCTCCACCACCGTGGCAAAGCGTCCCCGCGCGGTGAAGGGCGTCAGGTGCAGCTGGCTGGA
CATCTCGGCGAAGTCGCGGCGGTAGCGGCGGGAGAAGTCGTCGCCGGCCTGGCGGAGGGTCAGGTGGACC
ACAGGTGGCACCGGGCTGAGCGCAGGCCCCGCGGCGGCGCCGGGGGCAGCCGGGGTCTGCAGCGGCGAGG
TCCTGGCGACCGGGTCGCGGGATGCGGCTGGATGGGGCGTGTGCCCGGGCTGGGAGGAGAAGATGCCCGG
TGCGGGGGCGGCCCCCGGGGGCGCGGCGCCCACATCTCCCGCATCCCACTCGTAGCCCCCTCTGCGACAG
CTTATAATGGATGTACTTCATCACTATCTCCCGGTTATCGTACCCCGTTCTCCCAGC
