[The description below was written by a language model from this plasmid's Addgene catalogue record.]
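Description:
GFP-Bcl2-Maob is a mammalian expression plasmid built on the pEMD-C1 backbone, a vector that supplies a GFP coding sequence upstream of the cloning site so that inserts are expressed as N-terminal GFP fusions. It is propagated in E. coli under kanamycin selection, and it carries a neomycin resistance marker that allows G418 selection of transfected mammalian cells. The record does not describe the origins of replication or the copy number, and no feature table is provided, so other backbone elements cannot be confirmed.

The payload is a roughly 746 bp insert encoding a modified human Bcl-2, placed between retained Bgl II and Sal I sites and driven by the CMV promoter. In this variant the native C-terminal region of Bcl-2, which normally acts as its membrane anchor, has been replaced with a hydrophobic targeting sequence taken from monoamine oxidase B, a mitochondrial outer membrane protein. The swap is intended to restrict Bcl-2 to mitochondria rather than allowing its usual distribution across several intracellular membranes, while the GFP tag lets localisation and expression be followed by fluorescence. The Bcl-2 and Maob segments were each PCR amplified from separate source clones before assembly.

According to the associated publication, the construct was used to compare the effects of transiently expressed wild-type, mitochondria-targeted and endoplasmic reticulum-targeted Bcl-2 on apoptosis. In that work the wild-type and mitochondrial forms induced cell death, whereas the ER-targeted form protected against Bax-induced death. The plasmid is therefore suited to studying how subcellular location shapes Bcl-2 function.
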