Addgene plasmid #18001: GFP-Bcl2-Maob
Depositing lab: Clark Distelhorst. Depositing organization: Case Western Reserve University. Publication: Transient expression of wild-type or mitochondrially targeted Bcl-2 induces apoptosis, whereas transient expression of endoplasmic reticulum-targeted Bcl-2 is protective against Bax-induced cell death. Wang NS, Unkila MT, Reineks EZ, Distelhorst CW. J Biol Chem. 2001 Nov 23. 276(47):44117-28. 10.1074/jbc.M101958200 PubMed 11546793.
Backbone
  Vector backbone: pEMD-C1
  Vector type: Mammalian Expression
  Selectable markers: Neomycin (select with G418)
Growth in bacteria
  Bacterial resistance: Kanamycin, 50 μg/mL
  Growth temperature: 37°C
  Growth strain: DH5alpha
  Copy number: Unknown
Gene/Insert
  Gene/Insert name: Mitochondria-targeted Bcl-2 (alt names: Bcl-2 Maob; Bcl-2 Monoamine oxidase B; Bcl-2)
  Species: H. sapiens (human)
  Insert size (bp): 746
  Mutation: Bcl-2's C terminal replaced with mitochondria-targeted sequence (LLRLIGLTTIFSATALGFLAHKRGLLVRV)
  Entrez Gene: BCL2 (a.k.a. Bcl-2, PPP1R50)
  Promoter: CMV
  Tag / fusion protein: GFP (N terminal on backbone)
  Cloning method: Restriction Enzyme; 5′ cloning site Bgl II (not destroyed); 3′ cloning site Sal I (not destroyed)
  Sequencing primers: 5′ CATGGTCCTGCTGGAGTTCGT
Resource information
  A portion of this plasmid was derived from a plasmid made by: PCR amplified Bcl-2 from pB4 plasmid purchased from ATCC. PCR amplified Maob from EST purchased from Genome Systems
Terms and licenses: Academic/Nonprofit Terms; Industry Terms: Not Available to Industry
How to cite: GFP-Bcl2-Maob was a gift from Clark Distelhorst (Addgene plasmid # 18001 ; http://n2t.net/addgene:18001 ; RRID:Addgene_18001)
